>Addgene plasmid #49706 | pVRb03_up1198 | depositor full sequence | sequence record 74502 | pVRb03_up1198 sequence 4327 bps
CAGTACAAAATTTTTTAGATGCGTTTTTAACTTCGTTCCTTTTCGGCGTTCTAATAACCAAAGCTCAGAA
ATAATAGATGGGATCCTGTCAATTTCCGCGATAGAGGAGGTAAAGATGAGCAAAGGAGAAGAACTTTTCA
CTGGAGTTGTCCCAATTCTTGTTGAATTAGATGGTGATGTTAATGGGCACAAATTTTCTGTCCGTGGAGA
GGGTGAAGGTGATGCTACAAACGGAAAACTCACCCTTAAATTTATTTGCACTACTGGAAAACTACCTGTT
CCGTGGCCAACACTTGTCACTACTCTGACCTATGGTGTTCAATGCTTTTCCCGTTATCCGGATCACATGA
AACGGCATGACTTTTTCAAGAGTGCCATGCCCGAAGGTTATGTACAGGAACGCACTATATCTTTCAAAGA
TGACGGGACCTACAAGACGCGTGCTGAAGTCAAGTTTGAAGGTGATACCCTTGTTAATCGTATCGAGTTA
AAGGGTATTGATTTTAAAGAAGATGGAAACATTCTTGGACACAAACTCGAGTACAACTTTAACTCACACA
ATGTATACATCACGGCAGACAAACAAAAGAATGGAATCAAAGCTAACTTCAAAATTCGCCACAACGTTGA
AGATGGTTCCGTTCAACTAGCAGACCATTATCAACAAAATACTCCAATTGGCGATGGCCCTGTCCTTTTA
CCAGACAACCATTACCTGTCGACACAATCTGTCCTTTCGAAAGATCCCAACGAAAAGCGTGACCACATGG
TCCTTCTTGAGTTTGTAACTGCTGCTGGGATTACACATGGCATGGATGAGCTCTACAAATAATAAATGTC
CAGACCTGCAGGCATGCAAGCCTCTAGAGGCATCAAATAAAACGAAAGGCTCAGTCGAAAGACTGGGCCT
TTCGTTTTATCTGTTGTTTGTCGGTGAACGCTCTCCTGAGTAGGACAAATCCGCCGCCCTAGACCTAGGG
TACGGGTTTTGCTGCCCGCAAACGGGCTGTTCTGGTGTTGCTAGTTTGTTATCAGAATCGCAGATCCGGC
TTCAGGTTTGCCGGCTGAAAGCGCTATTTCTTCCAGAATTGCCATGATTTTTTCCCCACGGGAGGCGTCA
CTGGCTCCCGTGTTGTCGGCAGCTTTGATTCGATAAGCAGCATCGCCTGTTTCAGGCTGTCTATGTGTGA
CTGTTGAGCTGTAACAAGTTGTCTCAGGTGTTCAATTTCATGTTCTAGTTGCTTTGTTTTACTGGTTTCA
CCTGTTCTATTAGGTGTTACATGCTGTTCATCTGTTACATTGTCGATCTGTTCATGGTGAACAGCTTTAA
ATGCACCAAAAACTCGTAAAAGCTCTGATGTATCTATCTTTTTTACACCGTTTTCATCTGTGCATATGGA
CAGTTTTCCCTTTGATATCTAACGGTGAACAGTTGTTCTACTTTTGTTTGTTAGTCTTGATGCTTCACTG
ATAGATACAAGAGCCATAAGAACCTCAGATCCTTCCGTATTTAGCCAGTATGTTCTCTAGTGTGGTTCGT
TGTTTTTGCGTGAGCCATGAGAACGAACCATTGAGATCATGCTTACTTTGCATGTCACTCAAAAATTTTG
CCTCAAAACTGGTGAGCTGAATTTTTGCAGTTAAAGCATCGTGTAGTGTTTTTCTTAGTCCGTTACGTAG
GTAGGAATCTGATGTAATGGTTGTTGGTATTTTGTCACCATTCATTTTTATCTGGTTGTTCTCAAGTTCG
GTTACGAGATCCATTTGTCTATCTAGTTCAACTTGGAAAATCAACGTATCAGTCGGGCGGCCTCGCTTAT
CAACCACCAATTTCATATTGCTGTAAGTGTTTAAATCTTTACTTATTGGTTTCAAAACCCATTGGTTAAG
CCTTTTAAACTCATGGTAGTTATTTTCAAGCATTAACATGAACTTAAATTCATCAAGGCTAATCTCTATA
TTTGCCTTGTGAGTTTTCTTTTGTGTTAGTTCTTTTAATAACCACTCATAAATCCTCATAGAGTATTTGT
TTTCAAAAGACTTAACATGTTCCAGATTATATTTTATGAATTTTTTTAACTGGAAAAGATAAGGCAATAT
CTCTTCACTAAAAACTAATTCTAATTTTTCGCTTGAGAACTTGGCATAGTTTGTCCACTGGAAAATCTCA
AAGCCTTTAACCAAAGGATTCCTGATTTCCACAGTTCTCGTCATCAGCTCTCTGGTTGCTTTAGCTAATA
CACCATAAGCATTTTCCCTACTGATGTTCATCATCTGAGCGTATTGGTTATAAGTGAACGATACCGTCCG
TTCTTTCCTTGTAGGGTTTTCAATCGTGGGGTTGAGTAGTGCCACACAGCATAAAATTAGCTTGGTTTCA
TGCTCCGTTAAGTCATAGCGACTAATCGCTAGTTCATTTGCTTTGAAAACAACTAATTCAGACATACATC
TCAATTGGTCTAGGTGATTTTAATCACTATACCAATTGAGATGGGCTAGTCAATGATAATTACTAGTCCT
TTTCCTTTGAGTTGTGGGTATCTGTAAATTCTGCTAGACCTTTGCTGGAAAACTTGTAAATTCTGCTAGA
CCCTCTGTAAATTCCGCTAGACCTTTGTGTGTTTTTTTTGTTTATATTCAAGTGGTTATAATTTATAGAA
TAAAGAAAGAATAAAAAAAGATAAAAAGAATAGATCCCAGCCCTGTGTATAACTCACTACTTTAGTCAGT
TCCGCAGTATTACAAAAGGATGTCGCAAACGCTGTTTGCTCCTCTACAAAACAGACCTTAAAACCCTAAA
GGCTTAAGTAGCACCCTCGCAAGCTCGGGCAAATCGCTGAATATTCCTTTTGTCTCCGACCATCAGGCAC
CTGAGTCGCTGTCTTTTTCGTGACATTCAGTTCGCTGCGCTCACGGCTCTGGCAGTGAATGGGGGTAAAT
GGCACTACAGGCGCCTTTTATGGATTCATGCAAGGAAACTACCCATAATACAAGAAAAGCCCGTCACGGG
CTTCTCAGGGCGTTTTATGGCGGGTCTGCTATGTGGTGCTATCTGACTTTTTGCTGTTCAGCAGTTCCTG
CCCTCTGATTTTCCAGTCTGACCACTTCGGATTATCCCGTGACAGGTCATTCAGACTGGCTAATGCACCC
AGTAAGGCAGCGGTATCATCAACAGGCTTACCCGTCTTACTGTCCCTAGTGCTTGGATTCTCACCAATAA
AAAACGCCCGGCGGCAACCGAGCGTTCTGAACAAATCCAGATGGAGTTCTGAGGTCATTACTGGATCTAT
CAACAGGAGTCCAAGCGAGCTCTCGAACCCCAGAGTCCCGCTCAGAAGAACTCGTCAAGAAGGCGATAGA
AGGCGATGCGCTGCGAATCGGGAGCGGCGATACCGTAAAGCACGAGGAAGCGGTCAGCCCATTCGCCGCC
AAGCTCTTCAGCAATATCACGGGTAGCCAACGCTATGTCCTGATAGCGGTCCGCCACACCCAGCCGGCCA
CAGTCGATGAATCCAGAAAAGCGGCCATTTTCCACCATGATATTCGGCAAGCAGGCATCGCCATGGGTCA
CGACGAGATCCTCGCCGTCGGGCATGCGCGCCTTGAGCCTGGCGAACAGTTCGGCTGGCGCGAGCCCCTG
ATGCTCTTCGTCCAGATCATCCTGATCGACAAGACCGGCTTCCATCCGAGTACGTGCTCGCTCGATGCGA
TGTTTCGCTTGGTGGTCGAATGGGCAGGTAGCCGGATCAAGCGTATGCAGCCGCCGCATTGCATCAGCCA
TGATGGATACTTTCTCGGCAGGAGCAAGGTGAGATGACAGGAGATCCTGCCCCGGCACTTCGCCCAATAG
CAGCCAGTCCCTTCCCGCTTCAGTGACAACGTCGAGCACAGCTGCGCAAGGAACGCCCGTCGTGGCCAGC
CACGATAGCCGCGCTGCCTCGTCCTGCAGTTCATTCAGGGCACCGGACAGGTCGGTCTTGACAAAAAGAA
CCGGGCGCCCCTGCGCTGACAGCCGGAACACGGCGGCATCAGAGCAGCCGATTGTCTGTTGTGCCCAGTC
ATAGCCGAATAGCCTCTCCACCCAAGCGGCCGGAGAACCTGCGTGCAATCCATCTTGTTCAATCATGCGA
AACGATCCTCATCCTGTCTCTTGATCAGATCTTGATCCCCTGCGCCATCAGATCCTTGGCGGCAAGAAAG
CCATCCAGTTTACTTTGCAGGGCTTCCCAACCTTACCAGAGGGCGCCCCAGCTGGCAATTCCGACGTCTA
AGAAACCATTATTATCATGACATTAACCTATAAAAATAGGCGTATCACGAGGCCCTT
Features (pLannotate 1.2.2; 8 found; start..end, strand, type, name):
    116..829     +  CDS            Superfolder GFP: Superfolder GFP is a basic (constitutively fluorescent) green fluorescent protein published in 2005, derived from Aequorea victoria. It is reported to be a very rapidly-maturing weak dimer.
    843..861     +  misc_feature   MCS (fragment): pUC18/19 multiple cloning site
    874..960     +  terminator     rrnB T1 terminator: Escherichia coli rrnB; transcription terminator T1 from the E. coli rrnB gene
   1495..2445    -  CDS            Rep101: RepA protein needed for replication with the pSC101 origin; rep101
   2493..2715    -  rep_origin     pSC101 ori: low-copy replication origin that requires the Rep101 protein
   3207..3301    -  terminator     lambda t0 terminator: transcription terminator from phage lambda
   3335..4126    -  CDS            neo: KKA2_KLEPN - Also known as kan, nptII. Experimental evidence at protein level: Swiss-Prot protein existence level 1. Resistance to kanamycin, neomycin, paromomycin, ribostamycin, butirosin and gentamicin B. From Klebsiella pneumoniae.
   4158..4277    -  CDS            tnpA (fragment): TN5P_ECOLX - Also known as tnp. Experimental evidence at protein level: Swiss-Prot protein existence level 1. Mediates transposition of transposon Tn5 by a 'cut and paste' mechanism. First, the monomeric transposase binds the 19 bp inverted DNA repeats flanking the transposon. Then, dimerization of the DNA- bound transposase creates a synaptic DNA complex. After nicking of the first DNA strand, excision of the transposon proceeds through a series of intermediates. The transposase then mediates the insertion of the transposon at a new site by strand transfer. The activity of the wild- type tran
