[The description below was written by a language model from this plasmid's Addgene catalogue record and pLannotate feature annotations shown in this document.]
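Description:
pVRb03_up1198 is a low-copy bacterial reporter plasmid built on the pVRb backbone for synthetic-biology work in Escherichia coli. It replicates from the pSC101 origin together with the plasmid-encoded Rep101 (RepA) protein that this origin requires, which accounts for its low copy number. It is selected with kanamycin through a neo/nptII aminoglycoside phosphotransferase gene, which is followed by a lambda t0 terminator. A short fragment annotated as Tn5 transposase lies next to the resistance gene. It is most likely a remnant of the Tn5-derived kanamycin cassette rather than a functional element. The full depositor sequence is 4,327 nt.

The payload is a single transcriptional reporter unit. Superfolder GFP, a rapidly maturing green fluorescent protein derived from Aequorea victoria, is placed under the promoter recorded as Pecf03_up1198. It is followed by a small remnant of a pUC-type multiple cloning site and the E. coli rrnB T1 terminator, which insulates the cassette from downstream sequences. The promoter is not annotated in the feature table, but it presumably occupies the short region upstream of the sfGFP coding sequence near the start of the record.

The promoter name and the associated publication, which maps crosstalk among sigma factors, anti-sigmas and their promoters, suggest that this is an ECF (extracytoplasmic function) sigma-dependent promoter from group 03. Fluorescence would then report activity of the cognate sigma factor, which the feature table shows is not encoded on this plasmid and so would have to be expressed from elsewhere. Such reporters are used to measure promoter activation, to test orthogonality between sigma–promoter pairs, and to read out genetic switches built from these parts.
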