Addgene plasmid #49706: pVRb03_up1198
Depositing lab: Christopher Voigt. Depositing organization: University of California, San Francisco (UCSF). Publication: Design of orthogonal genetic switches based on a crosstalk map of sigmas, anti-sigmas, and promoters. Rhodius VA, Segall-Shapiro TH, Sharon BD, Ghodasara A, Orlova E, Tabakh H, Burkhardt DH, Clancy K, Peterson TC, Gross CA, Voigt CA. Mol Syst Biol. 2013 Oct 29;9:702. doi: 10.1038/msb.2013.58. PubMed 24169405.
Backbone
  Vector backbone: pVRb
  Vector type: Bacterial Expression, Synthetic Biology
Growth in bacteria
  Bacterial resistance: Kanamycin, 50 μg/mL
  Growth temperature: 37°C
  Growth strain: DH10B
  Copy number: Low Copy
Gene/Insert
  Gene/Insert name: sfgfp
  Species: Aequorea victoria
  Promoter: Pecf03_up1198
  Cloning method: Ligation Independent Cloning
  Sequencing primers: 5′ tggcaattccgacgtctaag; 3′ cgttcaccgacaaacaacag
Terms and licenses: Academic/Nonprofit Terms; Industry Terms: Not Available to Industry
How to cite: pVRb03_up1198 was a gift from Christopher Voigt (Addgene plasmid # 49706 ; http://n2t.net/addgene:49706 ; RRID:Addgene_49706)
