>Addgene plasmid #49706 | pVRb03_up1198 | depositor partial sequence | sequence record 74090 | pECF promoter
CAGTACAAAATTTTTTAGATGCGTTTTTAACTTCGTTCCTTTTCGGCGTTCTAATAACCAAAGCTCAGAA
ATAATAGATG
