>Addgene plasmid #49706 | pVRb03_up1198 | depositor partial sequence | sequence record 74091 | pVRb backbone
GGATCCTGTCAATTTCCGCGATAGAGGAGGTAAAGATGAGCAAAGGAGAAGAACTTTTCACTGGAGTTGT
CCCAATTCTTGTTGAATTAGATGGTGATGTTAATGGGCACAAATTTTCTGTCCGTGGAGAGGGTGAAGGT
GATGCTACAAACGGAAAACTCACCCTTAAATTTATTTGCACTACTGGAAAACTACCTGTTCCGTGGCCAA
CACTTGTCACTACTCTGACCTATGGTGTTCAATGCTTTTCCCGTTATCCGGATCACATGAAACGGCATGA
CTTTTTCAAGAGTGCCATGCCCGAAGGTTATGTACAGGAACGCACTATATCTTTCAAAGATGACGGGACC
TACAAGACGCGTGCTGAAGTCAAGTTTGAAGGTGATACCCTTGTTAATCGTATCGAGTTAAAGGGTATTG
ATTTTAAAGAAGATGGAAACATTCTTGGACACAAACTCGAGTACAACTTTAACTCACACAATGTATACAT
CACGGCAGACAAACAAAAGAATGGAATCAAAGCTAACTTCAAAATTCGCCACAACGTTGAAGATGGTTCC
GTTCAACTAGCAGACCATTATCAACAAAATACTCCAATTGGCGATGGCCCTGTCCTTTTACCAGACAACC
ATTACCTGTCGACACAATCTGTCCTTTCGAAAGATCCCAACGAAAAGCGTGACCACATGGTCCTTCTTGA
GTTTGTAACTGCTGCTGGGATTACACATGGCATGGATGAGCTCTACAAATAATAAATGTCCAGACCTGCA
GGCATGCAAGCCTCTAGAGGCATCAAATAAAACGAAAGGCTCAGTCGAAAGACTGGGCCTTTCGTTTTAT
CTGTTGTTTGTCGGTGAACGCTCTCCTGAGTAGGACAAATCCGCCGCCCTAGACCTAGGGTACGGGTTTT
GCTGCCCGCAAACGGGCTGTTCTGGTGTTGCTAGTTTGTTATCAGAATCGCAGATCCGGCTTCAGGTTTG
CCGGCTGAAAGCGCTATTTCTTCCAGAATTGCCATGATTTTTTCCCCACGGGAGGCGTCACTGGCTCCCG
TGTTGTCGGCAGCTTTGATTCGATAAGCAGCATCGCCTGTTTCAGGCTGTCTATGTGTGACTGTTGAGCT
GTAACAAGTTGTCTCAGGTGTTCAATTTCATGTTCTAGTTGCTTTGTTTTACTGGTTTCACCTGTTCTAT
TAGGTGTTACATGCTGTTCATCTGTTACATTGTCGATCTGTTCATGGTGAACAGCTTTAAATGCACCAAA
AACTCGTAAAAGCTCTGATGTATCTATCTTTTTTACACCGTTTTCATCTGTGCATATGGACAGTTTTCCC
TTTGATATCTAACGGTGAACAGTTGTTCTACTTTTGTTTGTTAGTCTTGATGCTTCACTGATAGATACAA
GAGCCATAAGAACCTCAGATCCTTCCGTATTTAGCCAGTATGTTCTCTAGTGTGGTTCGTTGTTTTTGCG
TGAGCCATGAGAACGAACCATTGAGATCATGCTTACTTTGCATGTCACTCAAAAATTTTGCCTCAAAACT
GGTGAGCTGAATTTTTGCAGTTAAAGCATCGTGTAGTGTTTTTCTTAGTCCGTTACGTAGGTAGGAATCT
GATGTAATGGTTGTTGGTATTTTGTCACCATTCATTTTTATCTGGTTGTTCTCAAGTTCGGTTACGAGAT
CCATTTGTCTATCTAGTTCAACTTGGAAAATCAACGTATCAGTCGGGCGGCCTCGCTTATCAACCACCAA
TTTCATATTGCTGTAAGTGTTTAAATCTTTACTTATTGGTTTCAAAACCCATTGGTTAAGCCTTTTAAAC
TCATGGTAGTTATTTTCAAGCATTAACATGAACTTAAATTCATCAAGGCTAATCTCTATATTTGCCTTGT
GAGTTTTCTTTTGTGTTAGTTCTTTTAATAACCACTCATAAATCCTCATAGAGTATTTGTTTTCAAAAGA
CTTAACATGTTCCAGATTATATTTTATGAATTTTTTTAACTGGAAAAGATAAGGCAATATCTCTTCACTA
AAAACTAATTCTAATTTTTCGCTTGAGAACTTGGCATAGTTTGTCCACTGGAAAATCTCAAAGCCTTTAA
CCAAAGGATTCCTGATTTCCACAGTTCTCGTCATCAGCTCTCTGGTTGCTTTAGCTAATACACCATAAGC
ATTTTCCCTACTGATGTTCATCATCTGAGCGTATTGGTTATAAGTGAACGATACCGTCCGTTCTTTCCTT
GTAGGGTTTTCAATCGTGGGGTTGAGTAGTGCCACACAGCATAAAATTAGCTTGGTTTCATGCTCCGTTA
AGTCATAGCGACTAATCGCTAGTTCATTTGCTTTGAAAACAACTAATTCAGACATACATCTCAATTGGTC
TAGGTGATTTTAATCACTATACCAATTGAGATGGGCTAGTCAATGATAATTACTAGTCCTTTTCCTTTGA
GTTGTGGGTATCTGTAAATTCTGCTAGACCTTTGCTGGAAAACTTGTAAATTCTGCTAGACCCTCTGTAA
ATTCCGCTAGACCTTTGTGTGTTTTTTTTGTTTATATTCAAGTGGTTATAATTTATAGAATAAAGAAAGA
ATAAAAAAAGATAAAAAGAATAGATCCCAGCCCTGTGTATAACTCACTACTTTAGTCAGTTCCGCAGTAT
TACAAAAGGATGTCGCAAACGCTGTTTGCTCCTCTACAAAACAGACCTTAAAACCCTAAAGGCTTAAGTA
GCACCCTCGCAAGCTCGGGCAAATCGCTGAATATTCCTTTTGTCTCCGACCATCAGGCACCTGAGTCGCT
GTCTTTTTCGTGACATTCAGTTCGCTGCGCTCACGGCTCTGGCAGTGAATGGGGGTAAATGGCACTACAG
GCGCCTTTTATGGATTCATGCAAGGAAACTACCCATAATACAAGAAAAGCCCGTCACGGGCTTCTCAGGG
CGTTTTATGGCGGGTCTGCTATGTGGTGCTATCTGACTTTTTGCTGTTCAGCAGTTCCTGCCCTCTGATT
TTCCAGTCTGACCACTTCGGATTATCCCGTGACAGGTCATTCAGACTGGCTAATGCACCCAGTAAGGCAG
CGGTATCATCAACAGGCTTACCCGTCTTACTGTCCCTAGTGCTTGGATTCTCACCAATAAAAAACGCCCG
GCGGCAACCGAGCGTTCTGAACAAATCCAGATGGAGTTCTGAGGTCATTACTGGATCTATCAACAGGAGT
CCAAGCGAGCTCTCGAACCCCAGAGTCCCGCTCAGAAGAACTCGTCAAGAAGGCGATAGAAGGCGATGCG
CTGCGAATCGGGAGCGGCGATACCGTAAAGCACGAGGAAGCGGTCAGCCCATTCGCCGCCAAGCTCTTCA
GCAATATCACGGGTAGCCAACGCTATGTCCTGATAGCGGTCCGCCACACCCAGCCGGCCACAGTCGATGA
ATCCAGAAAAGCGGCCATTTTCCACCATGATATTCGGCAAGCAGGCATCGCCATGGGTCACGACGAGATC
CTCGCCGTCGGGCATGCGCGCCTTGAGCCTGGCGAACAGTTCGGCTGGCGCGAGCCCCTGATGCTCTTCG
TCCAGATCATCCTGATCGACAAGACCGGCTTCCATCCGAGTACGTGCTCGCTCGATGCGATGTTTCGCTT
GGTGGTCGAATGGGCAGGTAGCCGGATCAAGCGTATGCAGCCGCCGCATTGCATCAGCCATGATGGATAC
TTTCTCGGCAGGAGCAAGGTGAGATGACAGGAGATCCTGCCCCGGCACTTCGCCCAATAGCAGCCAGTCC
CTTCCCGCTTCAGTGACAACGTCGAGCACAGCTGCGCAAGGAACGCCCGTCGTGGCCAGCCACGATAGCC
GCGCTGCCTCGTCCTGCAGTTCATTCAGGGCACCGGACAGGTCGGTCTTGACAAAAAGAACCGGGCGCCC
CTGCGCTGACAGCCGGAACACGGCGGCATCAGAGCAGCCGATTGTCTGTTGTGCCCAGTCATAGCCGAAT
AGCCTCTCCACCCAAGCGGCCGGAGAACCTGCGTGCAATCCATCTTGTTCAATCATGCGAAACGATCCTC
ATCCTGTCTCTTGATCAGATCTTGATCCCCTGCGCCATCAGATCCTTGGCGGCAAGAAAGCCATCCAGTT
TACTTTGCAGGGCTTCCCAACCTTACCAGAGGGCGCCCCAGCTGGCAATTCCGACGTCTAAGAAACCATT
ATTATCATGACATTAACCTATAAAAATAGGCGTATCACGAGGCCCTT
