>Addgene plasmid #49706 | pVRb03_up1198 | addgene partial sequence | sequence record 77043 | psc101-For 5'-GATCAGATCATGATCCCCTGCGCCATCAGATCC-3'
GGCGGCAAGAAAGCCATCCAGTTTACTTTGCAGGGCTTCCCAACCTTACCAGAGGGCGCCCCAGCTGGCA
ATTCCGACGTCTAAGAAACCATTATTATCATGACATTAACCTATAAAAATAGGCGTATCACGAGGCCCTT
CAGTACAAAATTTTTTAGATGCGTTTTTAACTTCGTTCCTTTTCGGCGTTCTAATAACCAAAGCTCAGAA
ATAATAGATGGGATCCTGTCAATTTCCGCGATAGAGGAGGTAAAGATGAGCAAAGGAGAAGAACTTTTCA
CTGGAGTTGTCCCAATTCTTGTTGAATTAGATGGTGATGTTAATGGGCACAAATTTTCTGTCCGTGGAGA
GGGTGAAGGTGATGCTACAAACGGAAAACTCACCCTTAAATTTATTTGCACTACTGGAAAACTACCTGTT
CCGTGGCCAACACTTGTCACTACTCTGACCTATGGTGTTCAATGCTTTTCCCGTTATCCGGATCACATGA
AACGGCATGACTTTTTCAAGAGTGCCATGCCCGAAGGTTATGTACAGGAACGCACTATATCTTTCAAAGA
TGACGGGACCTACAAGACGCGTGCTGAAGTCAAGTTTGAAGGTGATACCCTTGTTAATCGTATCGAGTTA
AAGGGTATTGATTTTAAAGAAGATGGAAACATTCTTGGACACAAACTCGAGTACAACTTTAACTCACACA
ATGTATACATCACGGCAGACAAACAAAAGAATGGAATCAAAGCTAACTTCAAAATTCGCCACAACGTTGA
AGATGGTTCCGTTCAACTAGCAGACCATTATCAACAAAATACTCCAATTGGCGATGGCCCTGTCCTTTTA
CCAGACAACCATTACCTGTCGACACAATCTGTCCTTTCGAAAGATCCCAACGAAAAGCGTGACCACATGG
TCCTTCTTGAGTTTGTAACTGCTGCTGGGATTACACATGGCATGGATGAGCTCTACAAATAATAAATGTC
CAGACCTGCAGGCATGCAAGCCTC
